Addgene plasmid #48989: pAW8ENdeI-c3HA
Purpose: (Empty Backbone) for Cre-lox cassette exchange of C-terminal 3XHA tagged gene sequences into the S. pombe urg1 locus
Depositing lab: Tony Carr. Depositing organization: University of Sussex. Publication: Optimisation of the Schizosaccharomyces pombe urg1 Expression System. Watson AT, Daigaku Y, Mohebi S, Etheridge TJ, Chahwan C, Murray JM, Carr AM. PLoS One. 2013 Dec 20;8(12):e83800. doi: 10.1371/journal.pone.0083800. PubMed 24376751.
Backbone
  Vector backbone: pUC
  Vector type: Cre/Lox
  Selectable markers: LEU2
  Tag / fusion protein: 3XHA tag (C terminal on backbone)
Growth in bacteria
  Bacterial resistance: Ampicillin, 100 μg/mL
  Growth temperature: 37°C
  Growth strain: DH5alpha
  Copy number: High Copy
Gene/Insert
  Cloning method: Restriction Enzyme
Terms and licenses: Academic/Nonprofit Terms; Industry Terms: Not Available to Industry
Depositor comments: This plasmid contains a wild-type loxP site and a mutant loxP site termed loxM3. Addgene's mapping software can not differentiate between the two sites and identifies the loxM3 site as loxP. The locations of the loxP and loxM3 sites are: loxP = 3859-3892 loxM3 = 4131-4164
How to cite: pAW8ENdeI-c3HA was a gift from Tony Carr (Addgene plasmid # 48989 ; http://n2t.net/addgene:48989 ; RRID:Addgene_48989)
