[The description below was written by a language model from this plasmid's Addgene catalogue record and pLannotate feature annotations shown in this document.]
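Description:
pAW8ENdeI-c3HA is an empty-backbone Cre/lox vector built on pUC and designed for recombination-mediated cassette exchange in the fission yeast Schizosaccharomyces pombe. It is an 8.4 kb shuttle plasmid. In E. coli it is maintained at high copy through the ColE1/pUC origin and selected with ampicillin (AmpR). In S. pombe it replicates episomally through the ars1 autonomously replicating sequence and is selected with the S. cerevisiae LEU2 marker, which is driven by its own promoter.

The functional core is a short exchange cassette flanked by two incompatible lox sites, a wild-type loxP and the mutant loxM3. The depositor notes that mapping software mislabels loxM3 as loxP; the feature table here annotates only the loxP site. Between the two sites lie a small fragment of the uracil-inducible urg1 promoter, a cloning region and a 3xHA coding sequence. A gene inserted by restriction cloning (the plasmid name suggests an NdeI site, though the record does not list the sites) therefore acquires a C-terminal triple HA epitope tag. Elsewhere on the plasmid, Cre recombinase is encoded downstream of a fragment of the thiamine-repressible nmt1 promoter, so the vector supplies its own recombinase once inside the yeast cell.

Because loxP and loxM3 do not recombine with each other, Cre is expected to swap the plasmid cassette with a correspondingly flanked cassette at the chromosomal urg1 locus. This places the tagged open reading frame at that locus, where the full native urg1 promoter would presumably provide rapid uracil-induced expression. The remaining annotations (lac promoter/operator, lacZα, bom, rop and lacI fragments) are remnants of the cloning backbone.
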