Features (pLannotate 1.2.2; 23 found; start..end, strand, type, name):
    103..243     -  CDS            NFS1 (fragment): NFS1_YEAST - Also known as SPL1 From Saccharomyces cerevisiae (strain ATCC 204508 / S288c) (Baker's yeast).
    349..414     -  CDS            hus5 (fragment): UBC9_SCHPO - Also known as ubc9. Experimental evidence at protein level: Swiss-Prot protein existence level 1. Catalyzes the covalent attachment of ubiquitin-like protein SUMO/Smt3 to other proteins. Required for efficient recovery from DNA damage or S-phase arrest and normal mitosis. This may be as part of a checkpoint independent recovery process. From Schizosaccharomyces pombe (strain 972 / ATCC 24843) (Fission yeast).
    575..1354    +  rep_origin     ars1: Schizosaccharomyces pombe autonomously replicating sequence ars1
   1433..1482    -  misc_feature   bom (fragment): basis of mobility region from pBR322
   1584..1619    -  CDS            rop (fragment): Rop protein, which maintains plasmids at low copy number; rop
   1714..1818    +  promoter       AmpR promoter: bla
   1819..2679    +  CDS            AmpR: β-lactamase; bla; confers resistance to ampicillin, carbenicillin, and related antibiotics
   2850..3438    +  rep_origin     ori: high-copy-number ColE1/pMB1/pBR322/pUC origin of replication
   3621..3713    +  CDS            lacI (fragment): lac repressor; lacI; The lac repressor binds to the lac operator to inhibit transcription in E. coli. This inhibition can be relieved by adding lactose or isopropyl-β-D-thiogalactopyranoside (IPTG).
   3726..3747    +  protein_bind   CAP binding site: CAP binding activates transcription in the presence of cAMP. E. coli catabolite activator protein
   3762..3792    +  promoter       lac promoter: promoter for the E. coli lac operon
   3800..3816    +  protein_bind   lac operator: The lac repressor binds to the lac operator to inhibit transcription in E. coli. This inhibition can be relieved by adding lactose or isopropyl-β-D-thiogalactopyranoside (IPTG). lac repressor encoded by lacI
   3859..3892    +  protein_bind   loxP: Cre-mediated recombination occurs in the 8-bp core sequence (GCATACAT). Cre recombinase
   3899..3935    +  promoter       urg1 promoter (fragment): urg1 promoter from Schizosaccharomyces pombe, conferring rapid uracil-induced expression
   4026..4115    +  CDS            3xHA: three tandem HA epitope tags
   4167..4324    +  CDS            lacZα (fragment): LacZα fragment of β-galactosidase; lacZ fragment
   4330..4381    -  misc_feature   bom (fragment): basis of mobility region from pBR322
   4392..4408    +  CDS            calmodulin (fragment): calcium-binding protein
   4956..5948    -  CDS            Cre: site-specific recombinase Cre is a site-specific recombinase from bacteriophage P1. Recombination occurs at loxP sequences.
   5998..6036    -  CDS            Cre (fragment): site-specific recombinase Cre is a site-specific recombinase from bacteriophage P1. Recombination occurs at loxP sequences.
   6039..6644    -  promoter       nmt1 promoter (fragment): wild-type nmt1 promoter from Schizosaccharomyces pombe, conferring strong thiamine-repressible expression
   6662..7051    +  promoter       LEU2 promoter: S. cerevisiae LEU2
   7082..8173    +  CDS            LEU2: LEU3_YEAST - Experimental evidence at protein level: Swiss-Prot protein existence level 1. Catalyzes the oxidation of 3-carboxy-2-hydroxy-4- methylpentanoate (3-isopropylmalate) to 3-carboxy-4-methyl-2- oxopentanoate. The product decarboxylates to 4-methyl-2 oxopentanoate. From Saccharomyces cerevisiae (strain ATCC 204508 / S288c) (Baker's yeast).
>Addgene plasmid #48989 | pAW8ENdeI-c3HA | depositor full sequence | sequence record 71776 | pAW8ENdeI-c3HA sequence 8433 bps
CAAAAAGTTAGGTGTAACAGAAAATCATGAAACTATGATTTCTAATTTATATATTGGAGGATTTTCTCTA
AAAAAAAAAATACAACAAATAAAAAACACTCAATGACCTGACCATTTGATGGAGTTTAAGTCAATACCTT
CTTGAACCATTTCCCATAATGGTGAAAGTTCCCTCAAGAATTTTACTCTGTCAGAAACGGCCTTAACGAC
GTAGTCGATCCGGACGATGGCCAACCTTCCAATTCATTAAATCGAGTCCTCCATCAGATGATTTACAAGG
TTTTGCATAGAATCCCTAAGTAAGAGAAGTTGTTAGTGATTTCTTCAAGTTTACTAAAATTTACATACAA
ATGGATGATCTCTTCTCCATTGTTTCCTTTCTTCTTGCAAACGCGTTTTACAAAGAGATGACATGCTATT
TTCTGATTATTTTTTTCTATAGTTTTCTATTTTGTACGTCCTTGGGAGTCCGAAATGTAAAATCGGGGTA
TGGTTAGTAGCGGCAGCGTTCATTATGGTATATAAAAGATAAAAAGTAGGGGCAAGCGAGACAGAATGGG
ATACAAGGGCATCGTCTATAATTATAGCTAAAAATTGTATTTTAATTTGTATTTTTTGTAATTTTATTTC
TCATTGTTTTACTTAAAATGAATGCGAATTAGAGAAAACTTCAACGAAATGTCAAAATAAGCTCAGCAAA
ATATACAATTTTAGGGAAAGCGATCAGCAACTTATTCTCCGGTGTAGATTCTTTTTCTTCATAAATTCCA
ACAATGTAACTGCCAATTGATTTTTCTCTAGATGCTAATAAATTGAAACTAATGAATATAATAACACAGG
TTTTGATAAATTGTAAACTCTTACTCAAAAAAAGAATGTTAAAACTAATTTAACCTTTTTATAAAGGCTC
ATGGCGTTAAAGAGGATAGTAAAAATTCTACAATTTTTTAATTTAATGTCACAATTGTCTTGCGAATATA
ATTCTATTAATTTTCGCTAACTGCTGTTTTAGTACTATTACTTTCAATATGCCTTATATGCAACTTTAAT
TCATGAAGAATGCAATATTTTTGCAATCTTTCTTGTACTGAGCGCTTTTTATCATTTAGTACTCATTATT
TAATTTTTCAGTAAAGGGCAATAAATAAATTTGTAGAAGATGCAATGTAATCTCCTCTATCCTTTTGCTC
ATGTTTATGAGTATACCTAGTCTAGAAAGGCTTGTATTTAAAATATTATTCAATAAAAATTCACAATTTT
TACGACATGTGCTACCATTCACTTAACTTCCTGATTATAAAATTGGTTCGTTTATACTAATTACTTAAGT
ACCTTTAACTAAACAAAATGCCTATATATATATTAATTTACAATGAGTGTCAGATAAGTCACTATGTCCG
AGTGGTTAAGGAGTTAGACTCGCCATCGATGGTATGGTGCACTCTCAGTACAATCTGCTCTGATGCCGCA
TAGTTAAGCCAGCCCCGACACCCGCCAACACCCGCTGACGCGCCCTGACGGGCTTGTCTGCTCCCGGCAT
CCGCTTACAGACAAGCTGTGACCGTCTCCGGGAGCTGCATGTGTCAGAGGTTTTCACCGTCATCACCGAA
ACGCGCGAGACGAAAGGGCCTCGTGATACGCCTATTTTTATAGGTTAATGTCATGATAATAATGGTTTCT
TAGACGTCAGGTGGCACTTTTCGGGGAAATGTGCGCGGAACCCCTATTTGTTTATTTTTCTAAATACATT
CAAATATGTATCCGCTCATGAGACAATAACCCTGATAAATGCTTCAATAATATTGAAAAAGGAAGAGTAT
GAGTATTCAACATTTCCGTGTCGCCCTTATTCCCTTTTTTGCGGCATTTTGCCTTCCTGTTTTTGCTCAC
CCAGAAACGCTGGTGAAAGTAAAAGATGCTGAAGATCAGTTGGGTGCACGAGTGGGTTACATCGAACTGG
ATCTCAACAGCGGTAAGATCCTTGAGAGTTTTCGCCCCGAAGAACGTTTTCCAATGATGAGCACTTTTAA
AGTTCTGCTATGTGGCGCGGTATTATCCCGTATTGACGCCGGGCAAGAGCAACTCGGTCGCCGCATACAC
TATTCTCAGAATGACTTGGTTGAGTACTCACCAGTCACAGAAAAGCATCTTACGGATGGCATGACAGTAA
GAGAATTATGCAGTGCTGCCATAACCATGAGTGATAACACTGCGGCCAACTTACTTCTGACAACGATCGG
AGGACCGAAGGAGCTAACCGCTTTTTTGCACAACATGGGGGATCATGTAACTCGCCTTGATCGTTGGGAA
CCGGAGCTGAATGAAGCCATACCAAACGACGAGCGTGACACCACGATGCCTGTAGCAATGGCAACAACGT
TGCGCAAACTATTAACTGGCGAACTACTTACTCTAGCTTCCCGGCAACAATTAATAGACTGGATGGAGGC
GGATAAAGTTGCAGGACCACTTCTGCGCTCGGCCCTTCCGGCTGGCTGGTTTATTGCTGATAAATCTGGA
GCCGGTGAGCGTGGGTCTCGCGGTATCATTGCAGCACTGGGGCCAGATGGTAAGCCCTCCCGTATCGTAG
TTATCTACACGACGGGGAGTCAGGCCACTATGGATGAACGAAATAGACAGATCGCTGAGATAGGTGCCTC
ACTGATTAAGCATTGGTAACTGTCAGACCAAGTTTACTCATATATACTTTAGATTGATTTAAAACTTCAT
TTTTAATTTAAAAGGATCTAGGTGAAGATCCTTTTTGATAATCTCATGACCAAAATCCCTTAACGTGAGT
TTTCGTTCCACTGAGCGTCAGACCCCGTAGAAAAGATCAAAGGATCTTCTTGAGATCCTTTTTTTCTGCG
CGTAATCTGCTGCTTGCAAACAAAAAAACCACCGCTACCAGCGGTGGTTTGTTTGCCGGATCAAGAGCTA
CCAACTCTTTTTCCGAAGGTAACTGGCTTCAGCAGAGCGCAGATACCAAATACTGTTCTTCTAGTGTAGC
CGTAGTTAGGCCACCACTTCAAGAACTCTGTAGCACCGCCTACATACCTCGCTCTGCTAATCCTGTTACC
AGTGGCTGCTGCCAGTGGCGATAAGTCGTGTCTTACCGGGTTGGACTCAAGACGATAGTTACCGGATAAG
GCGCAGCGGTCGGGCTGAACGGGGGGTTCGTGCACACAGCCCAGCTTGGAGCGAACGACCTACACCGAAC
TGAGATACCTACAGCGTGAGCTATGAGAAAGCGCCACGCTTCCCGAAGGGAGAAAGGCGGACAGGTATCC
GGTAAGCGGCAGGGTCGGAACAGGAGAGCGCACGAGGGAGCTTCCAGGGGGAAACGCCTGGTATCTTTAT
AGTCCTGTCGGGTTTCGCCACCTCTGACTTGAGCGTCGATTTTTGTGATGCTCGTCAGGGGGGCGGAGCC
TATGGAAAAACGCCAGCAACGCGGCCTTTTTACGGTTCCTGGCCTTTTGCTGGCCTTTTGCTCACATGTT
CTTTCCTGCGTTATCCCCTGATTCTGTGGATAACCGTATTACCGCCTTTGAGTGAGCTGATACCGCTCGC
CGCAGCCGAACGACCGAGCGCAGCGAGTCAGTGAGCGAGGAAGCGGAAGAGCGCCCAATACGCAAACCGC
CTCTCCCCGCGCGTTGGCCGATTCATTAATGCAGCTGGCACGACAGGTTTCCCGACTGGAAAGCGGGCAG
TGAGCGCAACGCAATTAATGTGAGTTAGCTCACTCATTAGGCACCCCAGGCTTTACACTTTATGCTTCCG
GCTCGTATGTTGTGTGGAATTGTGAGCGGATAACAATTTCACACAGGAAACAGCTATGACCATGATTACG
CCAAGCTTATAACTTCGTATAGCATACATTATACGAAGTTATTGCTAGCCGTTTTCTTCAATTACTAAAT
TAGAACTAATTCAATCATATGCTGGCATGCGGAGAGCTCGGAGTCGACGAGACTAGTACTGGTTCTACAG
GATCAACCGGCTCCACGGGGTCGATGGGTAGATCTTACCCATACGATGTTCCTGACTATGCGGGCTATCC
GTATGACGTCCCGGACTATGCAGGATCCTATCCATACGACGTTCCAGATTACGCTTAAAGATCTCCCGGG
ATAACTTCGTATATGGTATTATATACGAAGTTATGAATTCACTGGCCGTCGTTTTACAACGTCGTGACTG
GGAAAACCCTGGCGTTACCCAACTTAATCGCCTTGCAGCACATCCCCCTTTCGCCAGCTGGCGTAATAGC
GAAGAGGCCCGCACCGATCGCCCTTCCCAACAGTTGCGCAGCCTGAATGGCGAATGGCGCCTGATGCGGT
ATTTTCTCCTTACGCATCTGTGCGGTATTTCACACCGCATACCATCGTCCGGATCAATGAAGTAGATGAG
TTTACTACCTGTATATACTTTTTTTTTTGTCAAAGTCACTTTTATGGCATTTCCATGTTGAAGGATTAGC
CACAGCACTAAATTTTCAGCGTATGATTGCTTTTAAATATTTAATTTTCATCGTTTTTTAATTAATATTC
AAAACGATTTAATGCCTTCTACATCTGAAGTCAAGCTCATAGACTCGGGTTGGGTAGCTAAAACTACATC
TAACACGAAGGGGTATAGCCTTCTTAAAGTATACTCATGTATAAACGTTTTGGGTTCATATTTTTGGGCC
ACGTGGTTTATAAAAATTCTTAACTACACCACTCGGTATCCCGCACCCGTCTACGTTTCTACGATTTCGA
GCTAATATTGAGTAAAGTGATTAGCAAAAAAAATAAAAGTACTCGTTGTCGGAGATCAAGAATTTTTCTA
TTATCTCATCTAAACCACTTTCTAAAAGCGAAAAACAAAATCGTAATATGCAGCTTGAATGGGCTTCCAT
AGTTTGAAAGAAAAACCCTAGCAGTACTGGCAAGGGAGACATTCCTTTTACCTGGCTAATCGCCATCTTC
CAGCAGGCGCACCATTGCCCCTGTTTCACTATCCAGGTTACGGATATAGTTCATGACAATATTTACATTG
GTCCAGCCACCAGCTTGCATGATCTCCGGTATTGAAACTCCAGCGCGGGCCATATCTCGCGCGGCTCCGA
CACGGGCACTGTGTCCAGACCAGGCCAGGTATCTCTGACCAGAGTCATCCTTAGCGCCGTAAATCAATCG
ATGAGTTGCTTCAAAAATCCCTTCCAGGGCGCGAGTTGATAGCTGGCTGGTGGCAGATGGCGCGGCAACA
CCATTTTTTCTGACCCGGCAAAACAGGTAGTTATTCGGATCATCAGCTACACCAGAGACGGAAATCCATC
GCTCGACCAGTTTAGTTACCCCCAGGCTAAGTGCCTTCTCTACACCTGCGGTGCTAACCAGCGTTTTCGT
TCTGCCAATATGGATTAACATTCTCCCACCGTCAGTACGTGAGATATCTTTAACCCTGATCCTGGCAATT
TCGGCTATACGTAACAGGGTGTTATAAGCAATCCCCAGAAATGCCAGATTACGTATATCCTGGCAGCGAT
CGCTATTTTCCATGAGTGAACGAACCTGGTCGAAATCAGTGCGTTCGAACGCTAGAGCCTGTTTTGCACG
TTCACCGGCATCAACGTTTTCTTTTCGGATCCGCCGCATAACCAGTGAAACAGCATTGCTGTCACTTGGT
CGTGGCAGCCCGGACCGACGATGAAGCATGTTTAGCTGGCCCAAATGTTGCTGGATAGTTTTTACTGCCA
GACCGCGCGCCTGAAGATATAGAAGATAATCGCGAACATCTTCAGGTTCTGCGGGAAACCATTTCCGGTT
ATTCAACTTGCACCATGCCGCCCACGACCGGCAAACGGACAGAAGCATTTTCCAGGTATGCTCAGAAAAC
GCCTGGCGATCCCTGAACATGTCCATCAGGTTCTTGCGAACCTCATCACTCGTTGCATCGACCGGTAACT
TTTAGATTAACATTTGTTTAAATATGAAATTAGGCAATGTAACATACTGCAGGCAAATTTTGGTGTACGG
TAAGTAAATTGGACATAAGATTTAACAAAGCGACTATAAGTCAGAAAGTGAGAATGAGATTGAAATAATT
AATTCAACTTATTCAATTGATGATATGCCAGGATTCCTCTTCCTTTATCTTCAATGTTTCGATTAACAGG
TCCATTATCCGGTTTTTAGTTTCGCTGCACATTGCCGAATGACAATCGGATTCCTTTAAGCTATGCTTTT
GCCCTGTTTTCTCTCCCCAGTAATCGTTGGGTGACTGAACCATCCAGTAGCCGAGAGTTACGTTTTTCCT
GATTTAATAAATATCCATATCTATTTGTCTCGTGGTGTTTTACAGCAACTAACCGAAATTACTATTTTGC
ATCATCCAACCATAAAGAGACAACAATAATTCTAGAAAACATATAACAAGTGTTTTTTTCTATTTACGTC
TCATACGCAAAGTCCACTTTACCATGTTTTGGAAACTTGTACCCAACCATTCATTTTTCGATTTTGTAAT
GAGGCTCTTTTCTTCTAACAATCATTGAGGTCATTATCATGTGTCCTCACCTATTGTTTAAATTGAGGCT
TGCGCTATTCCCAAAATTGTGGGTATTATTTTCATATATCAGTATCTGCAATTTCGGTTCAACTCCGGAA
GCTCGGTACCCAACTGTGGGAATACTCAGGTATCGTAAGATGCAAGAGTTCGAATCTCTTAGCAACCATT
ATTTTTTTTCTCTCAACATAACGAGAACACACAGGGGCGCTATCGCACAGAATCAAATTCGATGACTGGA
AATTTTTTGTTAATTTCAGAGGTCGCCTGACGCATATACCTTTTTCAACTGAAAAATTGGGAGAAAAAGG
AAAGGTGAGAGCGCCGGAACCGGCTTTTCATATAGAATAGAGAAGCGTTCATGACTAAATGCTTGCATCA
CAATACTTGAAGTTGACAATATTATTTAAGGACCTATTGTTTTTTCCAATAGGTGGTTAGCAATCGTCTT
ACTTTCTAACTTTTCTTACCTTTTACATTTCAGCAATATATATATATATATATATATATATTTCAAGGAT
ATACCATTGTAATGTCTGCCCCTAAGAAGATCGTCGTTTTGCCAGGTGACCACGTTGGTCAAGAAATCAC
AGCCGAAGCCATTAAGGTTCTTAAAGCTATTTCTGATGTTCGTTCCAATGTCAAGTTCGATTTCGAAAAT
CATTTAATTGGTGGTGCTGCTATCGATGCTACAGGTGTTCCACTTCCAGATGAGGCGCTGGAAGCCTCCA
AGAAGGCTGATGCCGTTTTGTTAGGTGCTGTGGGTGGTCCTAAATGGGGTACCGGTAGTGTTAGACCTGA
ACAAGGTTTACTAAAAATCCGTAAAGAACTTCAATTGTACGCCAACTTAAGACCATGTAACTTTGCATCC
GACTCTCTTTTAGACTTATCTCCAATCAAGCCACAATTTGCTAAAGGTACTGACTTCGTTGTTGTTAGAG
AATTAGTGGGAGGTATTTACTTTGGTAAGAGAAAGGAAGACGATGGTGATGGTGTCGCTTGGGATAGTGA
ACAATACACCGTTCCAGAAGTGCAAAGAATCACAAGAATGGCCGCTTTCATGGCCCTACAACATGAGCCA
CCATTGCCTATTTGGTCCTTGGATAAAGCTAATGTTTTGGCCTCTTCAAGATTATGGAGAAAAACTGTGG
AGGAAACCATCAAGAACGAATTTCCTACATTGAAAGTTCAACATCAATTGATTGATTCTGCCGCCATGAT
CCTAGTTAAGAACCCAACCCACCTAAATGGTATTATAATCACCAGCAACATGTTTGGTGATATCATCTCC
GATGAAGCCTCCGTTATCCCAGGCTCCTTGGGTTTGTTGCCATCTGCGTCCTTGGCCTCTTTGCCAGACA
AGAACACCGCATTTGGTTTGTACGAACCATGCCACGGTTCCGCTCCAGATTTGCCAAAGAATAAGGTCAA
CCCTATCGCCACTATCTTGTCTGCTGCAATGATGTTGAAATTGTCATTGAACTTGCCTGAAGAAGGTAAA
GCCATTGAAGATGCAGTTAAAAAGGTTTTGGATGCAGGTATCAGAACTGGTGATTTAGGTGGTTCCAACA
GTACCACCGAAGTCGGTGATGCTGTCGCCGAAGAAGTTAAGAAAATCCTTGCTTAAAAAGATTCTCTTTT
TTTGTGATATTTGTACATAAACTTTATAAATGAAATTCATAATAGAAACGACACGAAATTACAAAATGGA
ATATGTTCATAGGGTAGACGAAACTATATACGCAATCTACATACATTTATCAAGAAGGAGAAAAAGGAGG
ATGTAAAGGAATACAGGTAAGCAAATTGATACTAATGGCTCAACGTGATAAGGAAAAAGAATTGCACTTT
AACATTAATATTGACAAGGAGGAGGGCATCACA
