>Addgene plasmid #48989 | pAW8ENdeI-c3HA | addgene partial sequence | sequence record 76141 | M13pUC-Rev 5'-AGCGGATAACAATTTCACACAGG-3'
GCTTATAACTTCGTATAGCATACATTATACGAAGTTATTGCTAGCCGTTTTCTTCAATTACTAAATTAGA
ACTAATTCAATCATATGCTGGCATGCGGAGAGCTCGGAGTCGACGAGACTAGTACTGGTTCTACAGGATC
AACCGGCTCCACGGGGTCGATGGGTAGATCTTACCCATACGATGTTCCTGACTATGCGGGCTATCCGTAT
GACGTCCCGGACTATGCAGGATCCTATCCATACGACGTTCCAGATTACGCTTAAAGATCTCCCGGGATAA
CTTCGTATATGGTATTATATACGAAGTTATGAATTCACTGGCCGTCGTTTTACAACGTCGTGACTGGGAA
AACCCTGGCGTTACCCAACTTAATCGCCTTGCAGCACATCCCCCTTTCGCCAGCTGGCGTAATAGCGAAG
AGGCCCGCACCGATCGCCCTTCCCAACAGTTGCGCAGCCTGAATGGCGAATGGCGCCTGATGCGGTATTT
TCTCCTTACGCATCTGTGCGGTATTTCACACCGCATACCATCGTCCGGATCAATGAAGTAGATGAGTTTA
CTACCTGTATATACTTTTTTTTTTGTCAAAGTCACTTTTATGGCATTTCCATGTTGAAGGATTAGCCACA
GCACTAAATTTTCAGCGTATGATTGCTTTTAAATATTTAATTTTCATCGTTTTTTAATTAATATTCAAAA
CGATTTAATGCCTTCTACATCTGAAGTCAAGCTCATAGACTCGGGTTGGGTAGCTAAAACTACATCTAAC
ACGAAGGGGTATAGCCTTCTTAAAGTATACTCATGTATAAACGTTTTGGGTTCATA
